Addgene plasmid #53521: NPC1 His6 EGFP
Depositing lab: Matthew Scott. Depositing organization: Stanford University. Publication: Anatomically defined neuron-based rescue of neurodegenerative Niemann-Pick type C disorder. Lopez ME, Klein AD, Dimbil UJ, Scott MP. J Neurosci. 2011 Mar 23;31(12):4367-78. doi: 10.1523/JNEUROSCI.5981-10.2011. PubMed 21430138.
Backbone
  Vector backbone: N3
  Vector type: Mammalian Expression
Growth in bacteria
  Bacterial resistance: Kanamycin, 50 μg/mL
  Growth temperature: 37°C
  Growth strain: DH5alpha
  Copy number: Unknown
Gene/Insert
  Gene/Insert name: NPC1
  Species: M. musculus (mouse)
  Promoter: CMV
  Tag / fusion protein: His6 (C terminal on backbone); EGFP (C terminal on backbone)
  Cloning method: Unknown
  Sequencing primers: 5′ CMV-F; 3′ EXFP-internal-R
Terms and licenses: Academic/Nonprofit Terms; Industry Terms: Not Available to Industry
Depositor comments: This plasmid is also described in PMID: 11251074.
How to cite: NPC1 His6 EGFP was a gift from Matthew Scott (Addgene plasmid # 53521 ; http://n2t.net/addgene:53521 ; RRID:Addgene_53521)
