[The description below was written by a language model from this plasmid's Addgene catalogue record and pLannotate feature annotations shown in this document.]
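Description:
NPC1 His6 EGFP is an 8.6 kb mammalian expression plasmid built on an EGFP "N3"-type backbone, in which a gene cloned into the multiple cloning site is fused upstream of EGFP. It is propagated in E. coli through a high-copy ColE1/pUC-type origin and selected with kanamycin. The same NeoR/KanR (aminoglycoside phosphotransferase) gene sits behind both a bacterial bla promoter and the SV40 enhancer/early promoter and is followed by an HSV TK polyadenylation signal, so it can also provide G418 selection in mammalian cells. An f1 origin is present as well. Short annotated fragments of ble, large T antigen and bGH poly(A) appear to be backbone remnants picked up by automated annotation rather than functional parts.

The payload is the mouse Npc1 coding sequence, driven by the human CMV immediate-early enhancer and promoter and terminated by the SV40 poly(A) signal. NPC1 is a late endosomal/lysosomal membrane protein that works with NPC2 to move unesterified, LDL-derived cholesterol out of that compartment. Immediately after the Npc1 reading frame comes an 18-nt histidine tag, consistent with the catalogued His6 although the annotation tool labels it as a 9xHis fragment. It is followed by a short stretch of residual cloning-site sequence and then EGFP. The expected product is therefore NPC1 carrying a C-terminal His6-EGFP fusion, which allows fluorescent visualisation of the protein in cells and, in principle, affinity capture or detection via the histidine tag. The associated publication concerns neuron-based rescue of the neurodegenerative disorder Niemann-Pick type C, so the construct fits use as a tagged NPC1 expression tool. The record does not spell out specific applications or the cloning method.
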