Features (pLannotate 1.2.2; 18 found; start..end, strand, type, name):
      1..304     +  enhancer       CMV enhancer: human cytomegalovirus immediate early enhancer
    305..508     +  promoter       CMV promoter: human cytomegalovirus (CMV) immediate early promoter
    531..559     +  misc_feature   MCS (fragment): multiple cloning site
    635..4465    +  CDS            Npc1: NPC1_MOUSE - Experimental evidence at protein level: Swiss-Prot protein existence level 1. Intracellular cholesterol transporter which acts in concert with NPC2 and plays an important role in the egress of cholesterol from the endosomal/lysosomal compartment (PubMed:21896731, PubMed:22048958, PubMed:27551080). Unesterified cholesterol that has been released from LDLs in the lumen of the late endosomes/lysosomes is transferred by NPC2 to the cholesterol-binding pocket in the N-terminal domain of NPC1. Cholesterol binds to NPC1 with the hydroxyl group buried in the binding pocket (By similarity)
   4466..4483    +  CDS            9xHis (fragment): 9xHis affinity tag
   4482..4504    +  misc_feature   MCS (fragment): multiple cloning site
   4514..5233    +  CDS            EGFP: the original enhanced GFP (Yang et al., 1996) mammalian codon-optimized
   5250..5333    +  CDS            large T antigen (fragment): large T antigen from SV40 (simian virus 40)
   5356..5477    +  polyA_signal   SV40 poly(A) signal: SV40 polyadenylation signal
   5511..5939    -  rep_origin     f1 ori (sequence partly withheld): f1 bacteriophage origin of replication; arrow indicates direction of (+) strand synthesis
   5966..6070    +  promoter       AmpR promoter: bla
   6072..6429    +  promoter       SV40 promoter: SV40 enhancer and early promoter
   6464..7258    +  CDS            NeoR/KanR: aminoglycoside phosphotransferase from Tn5; aph(3')-II (or nptII); confers resistance to neomycin, kanamycin, and G418 (Geneticin®)
   7279..7431    +  CDS            ble (fragment): BLE_KLEPN - Experimental evidence at protein level: Swiss-Prot protein existence level 1. Binding protein with a strong affinity to the bleomycin family of antibiotics. Binds to CL990; an antimitotic-antibiotic compound. From Klebsiella pneumoniae.
   7490..7537    +  polyA_signal   HSV TK poly(A) signal: herpes simplex virus thymidine kinase polyadenylation signal (Cole and Stacy, 1985)
   7628..7644    -  polyA_signal   bGH poly(A) signal (fragment): bovine growth hormone polyadenylation signal
   7866..8454    +  rep_origin     ori: high-copy-number ColE1/pMB1/pBR322/pUC origin of replication
   8569..8628    +  enhancer       CMV enhancer (fragment): human cytomegalovirus immediate early enhancer
>Addgene plasmid #53521 | NPC1 His6 EGFP | addgene full sequence | sequence record 306219 | Addgene NGS Result
CGTTACATAACTTACGGTAAATGGCCCGCCTGGCTGACCGCCCAACGACCCCCGCCCATTGACGTCAATA
ATGACGTATGTTCCCATAGTAACGCCAATAGGGACTTTCCATTGACGTCAATGGGTGGAGTATTTACGGT
AAACTGCCCACTTGGCAGTACATCAAGTGTATCATATGCCAAGTACGCCCCCTATTGACGTCAATGACGG
TAAATGGCCCGCCTGGCATTATGCCCAGTACATGACCTTATGGGACTTTCCTACTTGGCAGTACATCTAC
GTATTAGTCATCGCTATTACCATGGTGATGCGGTTTTGGCAGTACATCAATGGGCGTGGATAGCGGTTTG
ACTCACGGGGATTTCCAAGTCTCCACCCCATTGACGTCAATGGGAGTTTGTTTTGGCACCAAAATCAACG
GGACTTTCCAAAATGTCGTAACAACTCCGCCCCATTGACGCAAATGGGCGGTAGGCGTGTACGGTGGGAG
GTCTATATAAGCAGAGCTGGTTTAGTGAACCGTCAGATCCGCTAGCGCTACCGGACTCAGATCTCGAGCG
GCCGCCAGTGTGATGGATATCTGCAGAATTCGGCTTGAGCCGAACTGAGAGCTGTAGCCCCGCGCGGCGA
CAGCATGGGTGCGCACCACCCGGCCCTCGGCCTGCTGCTGCTGCTGCTGTGCCCTGCGCAGGTGTTTTCG
CAATCCTGTGTTTGGTATGGAGAGTGTGGAATTGCGACTGGAGATAAGAGGTACAACTGTAAATATTCTG
GCCCACCAAAACCCCTCCCAAAGGACGGCTATGACTTAGTGCAGGAACTCTGTCCAGGACTCTTCTTTGA
CAATGTCAGTCTCTGCTGTGACATTCAACAGCTTCAGACGCTGAAGAGTAACCTGCAGCTGCCCCTGCAG
TTCCTGTCCAGGTGTCCGTCATGTTTTTATAACCTAATGACCCTGTTTTGTGAGCTAACATGTAGCCCAC
ACCAGAGTCAGTTTCTGAATGTGACAGCAACTGAGGATTATTTTGATCCTAAGACACAGGAGAATAAAAC
AAATGTAAAGGAATTAGAGTACTTTGTCGGACAGAGCTTCGCGAATGCGATGTACAATGCCTGCCGTGAT
GTGGAGGCGCCTTCCAGTAACGAGAAGGCCTTAGGACTCTTGTGTGGGAGGGATGCCCGTGCCTGCAATG
CCACCAACTGGATTGAGTACATGTTCAATAAAGACAACGGACAAGCGCCATTTACCATCATTCCTGTGTT
TTCAGATCTTTCAATCCTTGGGATGGAGCCCATGAGAAATGCCACCAAAGGCTGCAATGAGTCTGTAGAT
GAGGTCACGGGGCCATGTAGCTGCCAGGACTGCTCCATCGTCTGCGGCCCCAAGCCCCAGCCCCCACCCC
CTCCTATGCCCTGGAGGATCTGGGGCTTGGATGCCATGTATGTCATCATGTGGGTCACCTACGTGGCATT
TCTGTTTGTGTTTTTTGGAGCACTGTTGGCAGTGTGGTGCCACAGAAGGCGGTACTTTGTGTCTGAGTAC
ACTCCCATTGACAGTAACATCGCCTTTTCTGTGAATAGCAGTGACAAAGGGGAAGCCTCATGCTGTGACC
CACTTGGTGCAGCATTTGATGACTGTCTGAGGCGCATGTTCACAAAGTGGGGGGCTTTCTGTGTCCGAAA
TCCCACCTGCATCATTTTCTTCTCATTGGCCTTCATCACTGTGTGCTCTTCTGGCCTGGTATTTGTCCAG
GTCACCACCAATCCTGTAGAGCTCTGGTCAGCCCCTCACAGTCAGGCCCGCTTGGAAAAGGAGTACTTTG
ACAAGCACTTTGGGCCTTTCTTTCGCACGGAGCAGCTTATCATCCAGGCCCCCAACACCAGTGTTCATAT
CTACGAACCGTACCCCGCAGGAGCCGATGTGCCCTTCGGGCCTCCATTGAACAAAGAGATTCTGCACCAG
GTTCTGGACTTACAGATCGCCATTGAAAGCATCACCGCATCTTACAACAATGAAACCGTGACACTGCAGG
ACATCTGTGTGGCCCCCCTCTCTCCATACAACAAGAACTGCACCATTATGAGTGTGTTAAATTACTTCCA
GAACAGCCATGCGGTGCTGGACAGCCAAGTAGGCGACGACTTCTATATCTACGCTGATTACCACACACAC
TTTCTGTACTGTGTACGGGCTCCCGCCTCCTTGAATGATACGAGTTTGCTCCACGGTCCTTGCCTGGGTA
CATTTGGAGGACCGGTGTTCCCGTGGCTTGTGTTGGGTGGCTATGATGATCAGAACTACAACAATGCCAC
CGCGCTTGTGATCACCTTCCCCGTGAATAATTACTACAATGACACAGAGAGGCTCCAGAGAGCCTGGGCC
TGGGAGAAAGAGTTTATTAGTTTTGTGAAAAACTACAAGAATCCAAATCTGACCATTTCTTTCACTGCTG
AGCGAAGCATCGAAGATGAGCTCAATCGGGAAAGTAACAGTGACGTGTTCACCGTCATCATCAGCTACGT
CGTGATGTTTCTGTACATTTCCCTCGCCCTGGGTCACATCCAGAGCTGCAGCAGGCTCCTGGTGGATTCT
AAGATCTCGCTGGGCATTGCGGGGATCCTGATCGTGCTAAGCTCGGTGGCCTGCTCTCTGGGCATCTTCA
GCTACATGGGGATGCCGCTGACCCTCATCGTCATTGAGGTCATCCCATTCCTGGTGCTGGCTGTCGGGGT
GGACAACATCTTCATTCTAGTGCAGACCTACCAGAGAGATGAGCGTCTTCAGGAGGAAACGCTGGATCAG
CAGCTGGGCAGGATCCTTGGAGAAGTGGCCCCGACCATGTTCCTTTCATCCTTTTCTGAGACCTCAGCAT
TTTTCTTTGGGGCGCTGTCCTCGATGCCAGCTGTGCACACCTTCTCTCTGTTTGCGGGAATGGCCGTCCT
CATTGACTTCCTCCTTCAGATTACCTGCTTTGTGAGCCTGTTGGGGTTAGATATTAAGAGGCAAGAGAAA
AACCATCTGGACATCCTGTGCTGTGTCAGAGGCGCTGACGACGGACAAGGTAGCCACGCCTCCGAAAGCT
ACCTGTTTCGCTTCTTCAAAAACTACTTTGCCCCCCTTCTGCTGAAGGACTGGCTGAGGCCAATTGTGGT
AGCGGTGTTTGTGGGCGTTCTGTCATTCAGTGTTGCGGTGGTGAACAAAGTAGACATCGGGTTGGATCAG
TCTCTCTCAATGCCAAACGATTCGTATGTGATTGACTATTTCAAATCACTCGCTCAGTACCTGCACTCGG
GCCCACCCGTGTACTTTGTCCTGGAGGAAGGCTATAACTACAGTTCACGCAAAGGGCAGAACATGGTGTG
CGGCGGCATGGGCTGTGACAATGACTCCCTGGTGCAGCAGATATTTAACGCAGCTGAGCTGGACACCTAC
ACCCGAGTAGGCTTCGCCCCCTCGTCCTGGATCGATGACTACTTTGACTGGGTCTCGCCACAGTCGTCCT
GCTGCAGACTCTACAACGTCACTCACCAGTTCTGCAATGCTTCTGTGATGGACCCAACCTGTGTCCGCTG
CAGACCTCTGACTCCAGAGGGTAAACAGAGGCCTCAGGGGAAAGAATTCATGAAATTCCTGCCCATGTTC
CTTTCTGATAACCCCAACCCCAAGTGCGGCAAAGGGGGACATGCTGCTTACGGTTCAGCTGTTAACATTG
TGGGAGATGACACTTACATTGGGGCCACTTACTTCATGACCTACCACACCATACTTAAGACCTCCGCTGA
CTATACTGATGCCATGAAGAAAGCTCGGCTAATAGCCAGTAACATCACGGAAACCATGCGTTCTAAGGGG
AGTGACTACCGCGTATTCCCTTACAGTGTGTTCTACGTCTTCTATGAACAGTACCTGACCATTATTGATG
ACACCATCTTTAACCTCAGTGTGTCTCTGGGCTCCATATTTCTGGTGACCTTGGTGGTTCTGGGCTGTGA
GCTGTGGTCTGCGGTCATCATGTGTATCACCATAGCCATGATCCTGGTCAACATGTTCGGTGTCATGTGG
CTGTGGGGCATCAGTCTGAATGCGGTCTCCTTGGTCAACTTGGTGATGAGCTGCGGCATTTCTGTGGAGT
TCTGCAGCCATATAACGAGAGCATTCACCATGAGTACCAAAGGAAGCCGAGTGAGCCGGGCGGAAGAGGC
ACTGGCCCACATGGGTAGTTCTGTATTCAGTGGAATCACACTTACGAAATTTGGAGGGATCGTGGTGTTA
GCCTTTGCCAAATCTCAAATTTTTGAGATATTTTACTTCAGGATGTACTTAGCCATGGTCTTACTCGGAG
CCACTCATGGACTAATATTTCTTCCCGTCTTACTCAGTTACATAGGGCCGTCGGTGAATAAAGCTAAAAG
ACACACCACTTACGAGCGCTACAGAGGGACAGAGAGAGAACGGCTCCTCAATTTTCACCACCACCACCAC
CACGGTACCGCGGGCCCGGGATCCATCGCCACCATGGTGAGCAAGGGCGAGGAGCTGTTCACCGGGGTGG
TGCCCATCCTGGTCGAGCTGGACGGCGACGTAAACGGCCACAAGTTCAGCGTGTCCGGCGAGGGCGAGGG
CGATGCCACCTACGGCAAGCTGACCCTGAAGTTCATCTGCACCACCGGCAAGCTGCCCGTGCCCTGGCCC
ACCCTCGTGACCACCCTGACCTACGGCGTGCAGTGCTTCAGCCGCTACCCCGACCACATGAAGCAGCACG
ACTTCTTCAAGTCCGCCATGCCCGAAGGCTACGTCCAGGAGCGCACCATCTTCTTCAAGGACGACGGCAA
CTACAAGACCCGCGCCGAGGTGAAGTTCGAGGGCGACACCCTGGTGAACCGCATCGAGCTGAAGGGCATC
GACTTCAAGGAGGACGGCAACATCCTGGGGCACAAGCTGGAGTACAACTACAACAGCCACAACGTCTATA
TCATGGCCGACAAGCAGAAGAACGGCATCAAGGTGAACTTCAAGATCCGCCACAACATCGAGGACGGCAG
CGTGCAGCTCGCCGACCACTACCAGCAGAACACCCCCATCGGCGACGGCCCCGTGCTGCTGCCCGACAAC
CACTACCTGAGCACCCAGTCCGCCCTGAGCAAAGACCCCAACGAGAAGCGCGATCACATGGTCCTGCTGG
AGTTCGTGACCGCCGCCGGGATCACTCTCGGCATGGACGAGCTGTACAAGTAAAGCGGCCGCGACTCTAG
ATCATAATCAGCCATACCACATTTGTAGAGGTTTTACTTGCTTTAAAAAACCTCCCACACCTCCCCCTGA
ACCTGAAACATAAAATGAATGCAATTGTTGTTGTTAACTTGTTTATTGCAGCTTATAATGGTTACAAATA
AAGCAATAGCATCACAAATTTCACAAATAAAGCATTTTTTTCACTGCATTCTAGTTGTGGTTTGTCCAAA
CTCATCAATGTATCTTAAGGCGTAAATTGTAAGCGTTAATATTTTGTTAAAATTCGCGTTAAATTTTTGT
TAAATCAGCTCATTTTTTAACCAATAGGCCGAAATCGGCAAAATCCCTTATAAATCAAAAGAATAGACCG
AGATAGGGT
[37 nt withheld, positions 5610-5646]
AAAGAACGTGGACTCCAACGTCAAAGG
[49 nt withheld, positions 5674-5722]
T
[91 nt withheld, positions 5724-5814]
G
[124 nt withheld, positions 5816-5939]
CAGGTGGCACTTTTCGGGGAAATGTGCGCGGAACCCCTATTTGTTTATTTTTCTAAATACATTCAAATAT
GTATCCGCTCATGAGACAATAACCCTGATAAATGCTTCAATAATATTGAAAAAGGAAGAGTCCTGAGGCG
GAAAGAACCAGCTGTGGAATGTGTGTCAGTTAGGGTGTGGAAAGTCCCCAGGCTCCCCAGCAGGCAGAAG
TATGCAAAGCATGCATCTCAATTAGTCAGCAACCAGGTGTGGAAAGTCCCCAGGCTCCCCAGCAGGCAGA
AGTATGCAAAGCATGCATCTCAATTAGTCAGCAACCATAGTCCCGCCCCTAACTCCGCCCATCCCGCCCC
TAACTCCGCCCAGTTCCGCCCATTCTCCGCCCCATGGCTGACTAATTTTTTTTATTTATGCAGAGGCCGA
GGCCGCCTCGGCCTCTGAGCTATTCCAGAAGTAGTGAGGAGGCTTTTTTGGAGGCCTAGGCTTTTGCAAA
GATCGATCAAGAGACAGGATGAGGATCGTTTCGCATGATTGAACAAGATGGATTGCACGCAGGTTCTCCG
GCCGCTTGGGTGGAGAGGCTATTCGGCTATGACTGGGCACAACAGACAATCGGCTGCTCTGATGCCGCCG
TGTTCCGGCTGTCAGCGCAGGGGCGCCCGGTTCTTTTTGTCAAGACCGACCTGTCCGGTGCCCTGAATGA
ACTGCAAGACGAGGCAGCGCGGCTATCGTGGCTGGCCACGACGGGCGTTCCTTGCGCAGCTGTGCTCGAC
GTTGTCACTGAAGCGGGAAGGGACTGGCTGCTATTGGGCGAAGTGCCGGGGCAGGATCTCCTGTCATCTC
ACCTTGCTCCTGCCGAGAAAGTATCCATCATGGCTGATGCAATGCGGCGGCTGCATACGCTTGATCCGGC
TACCTGCCCATTCGACCACCAAGCGAAACATCGCATCGAGCGAGCACGTACTCGGATGGAAGCCGGTCTT
GTCGATCAGGATGATCTGGACGAAGAGCATCAGGGGCTCGCGCCAGCCGAACTGTTCGCCAGGCTCAAGG
CGAGCATGCCCGACGGCGAGGATCTCGTCGTGACCCATGGCGATGCCTGCTTGCCGAATATCATGGTGGA
AAATGGCCGCTTTTCTGGATTCATCGACTGTGGCCGGCTGGGTGTGGCGGACCGCTATCAGGACATAGCG
TTGGCTACCCGTGATATTGCTGAAGAGCTTGGCGGCGAATGGGCTGACCGCTTCCTCGTGCTTTACGGTA
TCGCCGCTCCCGATTCGCAGCGCATCGCCTTCTATCGCCTTCTTGACGAGTTCTTCTGAGCGGGACTCTG
GGGTTCGAAATGACCGACCAAGCGACGCCCAACCTGCCATCACGAGATTTCGATTCCACCGCCGCCTTCT
ATGAAAGGTTGGGCTTCGGAATCGTTTTCCGGGACGCCGGCTGGATGATCCTCCAGCGCGGGGATCTCAT
GCTGGAGTTCTTCGCCCACCCTAGGGGGAGGCTAACTGAAACACGGAAGGAGACAATACCGGAAGGAACC
CGCGCTATGACGGCAATAAAAAGACAGAATAAAACGCACGGTGTTGGGTCGTTTGTTCATAAACGCGGGG
TTCGGTCCCAGGGCTGGCACTCTGTCGATACCCCACCGAGACCCCATTGGGGCCAATACGCCCGCGTTTC
TTCCTTTTCCCCACCCCACCCCCCAAGTTCGGGTGAAGGCCCAGGGCTCGCAGCCAACGTCGGGGCGGCA
GGCCCTGCCATAGCCTCAGGTTACTCATATATACTTTAGATTGATTTAAAACTTCATTTTTAATTTAAAA
GGATCTAGGTGAAGATCCTTTTTGATAATCTCATGACCAAAATCCCTTAACGTGAGTTTTCGTTCCACTG
AGCGTCAGACCCCGTAGAAAAGATCAAAGGATCTTCTTGAGATCCTTTTTTTCTGCGCGTAATCTGCTGC
TTGCAAACAAAAAAACCACCGCTACCAGCGGTGGTTTGTTTGCCGGATCAAGAGCTACCAACTCTTTTTC
CGAAGGTAACTGGCTTCAGCAGAGCGCAGATACCAAATACTGTTCTTCTAGTGTAGCCGTAGTTAGGCCA
CCACTTCAAGAACTCTGTAGCACCGCCTACATACCTCGCTCTGCTAATCCTGTTACCAGTGGCTGCTGCC
AGTGGCGATAAGTCGTGTCTTACCGGGTTGGACTCAAGACGATAGTTACCGGATAAGGCGCAGCGGTCGG
GCTGAACGGGGGGTTCGTGCACACAGCCCAGCTTGGAGCGAACGACCTACACCGAACTGAGATACCTACA
GCGTGAGCTATGAGAAAGCGCCACGCTTCCCGAAGGGAGAAAGGCGGACAGGTATCCGGTAAGCGGCAGG
GTCGGAACAGGAGAGCGCACGAGGGAGCTTCCAGGGGGAAACGCCTGGTATCTTTATAGTCCTGTCGGGT
TTCGCCACCTCTGACTTGAGCGTCGATTTTTGTGATGCTCGTCAGGGGGGCGGAGCCTATGGAAAAACGC
CAGCAACGCGGCCTTTTTACGGTTCCTGGCCTTTTGCTGGCCTTTTGCTCACATGTTCTTTCCTGCGTTA
TCCCCTGATTCTGTGGATAACCGTATTACCGCCATGCATTAGTTATTAATAGTAATCAATTACGGGGTCA
TTAGTTCATAGCCCATATATGGAGTTCCG
