>Addgene plasmid #53521 | NPC1 His6 EGFP | addgene partial sequence | sequence record 87574 | CMV-F 5'-CGCAAATGGGCGGTAGGCGTG-3'
CTGGTTTAGTGAACCGTCAGATCCGCTAGCGCTACCGGACTCAGATCTCGAGCGGCCGCCAGTGTGATGG
ATATCTGCAGAATTCGGCTTGAGCCGAACTGAGAGCTGTAGCCCCGCGCGGCGACAGCATGGGTGCGCAC
CACCCGGCCCTCGGCCTGCTGCTGCTGCTGCTGTGCCCTGCGCAGGTGTTTTCGCAATCCTGTGTTTGGT
ATGGAGAGTGTGGAATTGCGACTGGAGATAAGAGGTACAACTGTAAATATTCTGGCCCACCAAAACCCCT
CCCAAAGGACGGCTATGACTTAGTGCAGGAACTCTGTCCAGGACTCTTCTTTGACAATGTCAGTCTCTGC
TGTGACATTCAACAGCTTCAGACGCTGAAGAGTAACCTGCAGCTGCCCCTGCAGTTCCTGTCCAGGTGTC
CGTCATGTTTTTATAACCTAATGACCCTGTTTTGTGAGCTAACATGTAGCCCACACCAGAGTCAGTTTCT
GAATGTGACAGCAACTGAGGATTATTTTGATCCTAAGACACAGGAGAATAAAACAAATGTAAAGGAATTA
GAGTACTTTGTCGGACAGAGCTTCGCGAATGCGATGTACAATGCCTGCCGTGATGTGGAGGCGCCTTCCA
GTAACGAGAAGGCCTTAGGACTCTTGTGTGGGAGGGATGCCCGTGCCTGCAATGCCACCAACTGGATTGA
GTACATGTTCAATAAAGACAACGGACAAGCGCCATTTACCATCATTCCTGTGTTTTCAGATCTTTCAATC
CTTGGGATGGAGCCCATGAGAAATGCCACCAAAGGCTGCAATGAGTCTGTAGATGAGGTCACGGGGCCAT
GTAGCTGCCAGGACTGCTCCATCGTCTGCGG
