>Addgene plasmid #53521 | NPC1 His6 EGFP | addgene partial sequence | sequence record 90421 | SV40pA-R 5'-GAAATTTGTGATGCTATTGC-3'
ACAAGTTAACAACAACAATTGCATTCATTTTATGTTTCAGGTTCAGGGGGAGGTGTGGGAGGTTTTTTAA
AGCAAGTAAAACCTCTACAAATGTGGTATGGCTGATTATGATCTAGAGTCGCGGCCGCTTTACTTGTACA
GCTCGTCCATGCCGAGAGTGATCCCGGCGGCGGTCACGAACTCCAGCAGGACCATGTGATCGCGCTTCTC
GTTGGGGTCTTTGCTCAGGGCGGACTGGGTGCTCAGGTAGTGGTTGTCGGGCAGCAGCACGGGGCCGTCG
CCGATGGGGGTGTTCTGCTGGTAGTGGTCGGCGAGCTGCACGCTGCCGTCCTCGATGTTGTGGCGGATCT
TGAAGTTCACCTTGATGCCGTTCTTCTGCTTGTCGGCCATGATATAGACGTTGTGGCTGTTGTAGTTGTA
CTCCAGCTTGTGCCCCAGGATGTTGCCGTCCTCCTTGAAGTCGATGCCCTTCAGCTCGATGCGGTTCACC
AGGGTGTCGCCCTCGAACTTCACCTCGGCGCGGGTCTTGTAGTTGCCGTCGTCCTTGAAGAAGATGGTGC
GCTCCTGGACGTAGCCTTCGGGCATGGCGGACTTGAAGAAGTCGTGCTGCTTCATGTGGTCGGGGTAGCG
GCTGAAGCACTGCACGCCGTAGGTCAGGGTGGTCACGAGGGTGGGCCAGGGCACGGGCAGCTTGCCGGTG
GTGCAGATGAACTTCAGGGTCAGCTTGCCGTAGGTGGCATCGCCCTCGCCCTCGCCGGACACGCTGAACT
TGTGGCCGTTTACGTCGCCGTCCAGCTCGACCAGGATGGGCACCACCCCGGTGAACAGCTCCTCGCCCTT
GCTCACCATGG
