>Addgene plasmid #53521 | NPC1 His6 EGFP | addgene partial sequence | sequence record 91202 | EGFP-N 5'-CGTCGCCGTCCAGCTCGACCAG-3'
TTGCTCACCATGGTGGCGATGGATCCCGGGCCCGCGGTACCGTGGTGGTGGTGGTGGTGAAAATTGAGGA
GCCGTTCTCTCTCTGTCCCTCTGTAGCGCTCGTAAGTGGTGTGTCTTTTAGCTTTATTCACCGACGGCCC
TATGTAACTGAGTAAGACGGGAAGAAATATTAGTCCATGAGTGGCTCCGAGTAAGACCATGGCTAAGTAC
ATCCTGAAGTAAAATATCTCAAAAATTTGAGATTTGGCAAAGGCTAACACCACGATCCCTCCAAATTTCG
TAAGTGTGATTCCACTGAATACAGAACTACCCATGTGGGCCAGTGCCTCTTCCGCCCGGCTCACTCGGCT
TCCTTTGGTACTCATGGTGAATGCTCTCGTTATATGGCTGCAGAACTCCACAGAAATGCCGCAGCTCATC
ACCAAGTTGACCAAGGAGACCGCATTCAGACTGATGCCCCACAGCCACATGACACCGAACATGTTGACCA
GGATCATGGCTATGGTGATACACATGATGACCGCAGACCACAGCTCACAGCCCAGAACCACCAAGGTCAC
CAGAAATATGGAGCCCAGAGACACACTGAGGTTAAAGATGGTGTCATCAATAATGGTCAGGTACTGTTCA
TAGAAGACGTAGAACACACTGTAAGGGAATACGCGGTAGTCACTCCCCTTAGAACGCATGGTTTCCGTGA
TGTTACTGGCTATTAGCCGAGCTTTCTTCATGGCATCAGTATAGTCAGCGGAGGTCTTAAGTATGGTGTG
GTAGGTCATGAAGTAAGTGGCCCCAATGTAAGTGTCATCTCCCACAATGTTAACAGCTGAACCGTAAGCA
GCATGTCC
